Addgene plasmid #64123: GBX
Purpose: a modified episomal (EBNA1/OriP) vector expressing human eGFP and BCL-xL genes
Depositing lab: Linzhao Cheng. Depositing organization: Johns Hopkins University and School of Medicine. Publication: A Facile Method to Establish Human Induced Pluripotent Stem Cells From Adult Blood Cells Under Feeder-Free and Xeno-Free Culture Conditions: A Clinically Compliant Approach. Chou BK, Gu H, Gao Y, Dowey SN, Wang Y, Shi J, Li Y, Ye Z, Cheng T, Cheng L. Stem Cells Transl Med. 2015 Mar 5. pii: sctm.2014-0214. 10.5966/sctm.2014-0214 PubMed 25742692.
Backbone
  Vector backbone: pCEP4
  Total vector size (bp): 9809
  Vector type: Mammalian Expression
Growth in bacteria
  Bacterial resistance: Ampicillin, 100 μg/mL
  Growth temperature: 37°C
  Growth strain: Top10
  Copy number: Unknown
Gene/Insert
  Gene/Insert name: GFP-2A-BCL2L1
  Species: H. sapiens (human)
  Insert size (bp): 1485
  Entrez Gene: BCL2 (a.k.a. Bcl-2, PPP1R50)
  Promoter: SFFV
  Cloning method: Restriction Enzyme; 5′ cloning site AsiSI (destroyed during cloning); 3′ cloning site PmeI (unknown if destroyed)
  Sequencing primers: 5′ 5-AGGCATGGAAAAATACCAAA, or 5-TAACCAATCAGCCTGCTTCT
Terms and licenses: Academic/Nonprofit Terms; Industry Terms: Not Available to Industry
How to cite: GBX was a gift from Linzhao Cheng (Addgene plasmid # 64123 ; http://n2t.net/addgene:64123 ; RRID:Addgene_64123)
