[The description below was written by a language model from this plasmid's Addgene catalogue record and pLannotate feature annotations shown in this document.]
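Description:
GBX is a 9.8 kb mammalian expression plasmid built on a modified pCEP4 backbone, designed to persist as a non-integrating episome in human cells. It carries the Epstein-Barr virus oriP origin together with the EBNA1 coding sequence. EBNA1 binds oriP to drive replication and tether the plasmid to host chromosomes during division, so expression is prolonged without genomic integration and the plasmid is gradually lost from proliferating cells. In E. coli it is propagated through a high-copy ColE1/pUC-type origin and selected with ampicillin via the β-lactamase gene. No mammalian drug-selection marker is annotated in the feature table. The short fragments called as EBV gL and BRRF2, SV40 large T antigen, rop, the tet promoter and TcR appear to be backbone remnants flanking the functional elements rather than working genes.

The payload is a single bicistronic cassette driven by the spleen focus-forming virus (SFFV) LTR promoter, which is commonly chosen for strong activity in haematopoietic cells. EGFP is joined through a porcine teschovirus P2A ribosome-skipping peptide to human BCL2L1, so the fluorescent reporter and the BCL2L1 product are made as separate polypeptides from one transcript. The stated purpose identifies that product as the BCL-xL isoform. The catalogue's Entrez field lists BCL2, but the insert name and sequence annotation both indicate BCL2L1. A WPRE downstream of the coding region enhances transcript processing and expression, and it is followed by an SV40 polyadenylation signal.

The associated publication concerns deriving human induced pluripotent stem cells from adult blood cells under feeder-free, xeno-free conditions. This suggests GBX serves as an accessory episomal vector in reprogramming, with GFP marking transfected cells, although the record does not detail its exact role.
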