Features (pLannotate 1.2.2; 18 found; start..end, strand, type, name):
      1..408     +  promoter       SFFV promoter: spleen focus-forming virus long terminal repeat (LTR) promoter
    427..1143    +  CDS            EGFP: EGFP is a basic (constitutively fluorescent) green fluorescent protein published in 1996, derived from Aequorea victoria. It is reported to be a rapidly-maturing weak dimer with moderate acid sensitivity.
   1153..1209    +  CDS            P2A: 2A peptide from porcine teschovirus-1 polyprotein Eukaryotic ribosomes fail to insert a peptide bond between the Gly and Pro residues, yielding separate polypeptides.
   1210..1908    +  CDS            BCL2L1: B2CL1_HUMAN - Also known as BCL2L, BCLX. Experimental evidence at protein level: Swiss-Prot protein existence level 1. Isoform Bcl-X(S) promotes apoptosis. From Homo sapiens (Human).
   1928..2505    +  misc_feature   WPRE: woodchuck hepatitis virus posttranscriptional regulatory element
   2507..2641    -  polyA_signal   SV40 poly(A) signal: SV40 polyadenylation signal
   2664..2747    -  CDS            large T antigen (fragment): large T antigen from SV40 (simian virus 40)
   2750..2790    +  CDS            rop (fragment): Rop protein, which maintains plasmids at low copy number; rop
   2902..2920    -  misc_feature   MCS (fragment): pUC18/19 multiple cloning site
   3366..5155    -  rep_origin     oriP: Epstein-Barr virus oriP replication origin (Yates et al., 2000)
   5156..5374    -  CDS            gL (fragment): GL_EBVB9 - Experimental evidence at protein level: Swiss-Prot protein existence level 1. The heterodimer glycoprotein H-glycoprotein L is required for the fusion of viral and plasma membranes leading to virus entry into the host cell. Acts as a functional inhibitor of gH and maintains gH in an inhibited form. Upon binding to host integrins, gL dissociates from gH leading to activation of the viral fusion glycoproteins gB and gH. Fusion of EBV with B-lymphocytes requires the additional receptor- binding protein gp42, which forms a complex with gH/gL. The heterodimer gH/gL targets also host EPHA
   5457..7382    -  CDS            EBNA1: Epstein-Barr nuclear antigen 1, also known as EBNA-1 crucial for latent viral infection, and for episomal amplification of vectors containing the oriP origin (Okita et al., 2013)
   7420..7764    -  CDS            BRRF2_EBVB9 (fragment): Protein inferred from homology: Swiss-Prot protein existence level 3. From Epstein-Barr virus (strain B95-8) (HHV-4) (Human herpesvirus 4).
   7767..7790    -  promoter       tet promoter (fragment): E. coli promoter for tetracycline efflux protein gene
   7903..8007    +  promoter       AmpR promoter: bla
   8008..8868    +  CDS            AmpR: β-lactamase; bla; confers resistance to ampicillin, carbenicillin, and related antibiotics
   9039..9627    +  rep_origin     ori: high-copy-number ColE1/pMB1/pBR322/pUC origin of replication
   9673..9799    -  CDS            TcR (fragment): tetracycline efflux protein; tet; confers resistance to tetracycline
>Addgene plasmid #64123 | GBX | addgene full sequence | sequence record 376589 | Addgene NGS Result
GTAACGCCATTTTGCAAGGCATGGAAAAATACCAAACCAAGAATAGAGAAGTTCAGATCAAGGGCGGGTA
CATGAAAATAGCTAACGTTGGGCCAAACAGGATATCTGCGGTGAGCAGTTTCGGCCCCGGCCCGGGGCCA
AGAACAGATGGTCACCGCAGTTTCGGCCCCGGCCCGAGGCCAAGAACAGATGGTCCCCAGATATGGCCCA
ACCCTCAGCAGTTTCTTAAGACCCATCAGATGTTTCCAGGCTCCCCCAAGGACCTGAAATGACCCTGCGC
CTTATTTGAATTAACCAATCAGCCTGCTTCTCGCTTCTGTTCGCGCGCTTCTGCTTCCCGAGCTCTATAA
AAGAGCTCACAACCCCTCACTCGGCGCGCCAGTCCTCCGACAGACTGAGTCGCCCGGGTACCGCGCTAGC
GCCAGCATGGTGAGCAAGGGCGAGGAGCTGTTCACCGGGGTGGTGCCCATCCTGGTCGAGCTGGACGGCG
ACGTAAACGGCCACAAGTTCAGCGTGTCCGGCGAGGGCGAGGGCGATGCCACCTACGGCAAGCTGACCCT
GAAGTTCATCTGCACCACCGGCAAGCTGCCCGTGCCCTGGCCCACCCTCGTGACCACCCTGACCTACGGC
GTGCAGTGCTTCAGCCGCTACCCCGACCACATGAAGCAGCACGACTTCTTCAAGTCCGCCATGCCCGAAG
GCTACGTCCAGGAGCGCACCATCTTCTTCAAGGACGACGGCAACTACAAGACCCGCGCCGAGGTGAAGTT
CGAGGGCGACACCCTGGTGAACCGCATCGAGCTGAAGGGCATCGACTTCAAGGAGGACGGCAACATCCTG
GGGCACAAGCTGGAGTACAACTACAACAGCCACAACGTCTATATCATGGCCGACAAGCAGAAGAACGGCA
TCAAGGTGAACTTCAAGATCCGCCACAACATCGAGGACGGCAGCGTGCAGCTCGCCGACCACTACCAGCA
GAACACCCCCATCGGCGACGGCCCCGTGCTGCTGCCCGACAACCACTACCTGAGCACCCAGTCCGCCCTG
AGCAAAGACCCCAACGAGAAGCGCGATCACATGGTCCTGCTGGAGTTCGTGACCGCCGCCGGGATCACTC
TCGGCATGGACGAGCTGTACAAGGGATCCGGAGCCACGAACTTCTCTCTGTTAAAGCAAGCAGGAGACGT
GGAAGAAAACCCCGGTCCTATGTCTCAGAGCAACCGGGAGCTGGTGGTTGACTTTCTCTCCTACAAGCTT
TCCCAGAAAGGATACAGCTGGAGTCAGTTTAGTGATGTGGAAGAGAACAGGACTGAGGCCCCAGAAGGGA
CTGAATCGGAGATGGAGACCCCCAGTGCCATCAATGGCAACCCATCCTGGCACCTGGCAGACAGCCCCGC
GGTGAATGGAGCCACTGGCCACAGCAGCAGTTTGGATGCCCGGGAGGTGATCCCCATGGCAGCAGTAAAG
CAAGCGCTGAGGGAGGCAGGCGACGAGTTTGAACTGCGGTACCGGCGGGCATTCAGTGACCTGACATCCC
AGCTCCACATCACCCCAGGGACAGCATATCAGAGCTTTGAACAGGTAGTGAATGAACTCTTCCGGGATGG
GGTAAACTGGGGTCGCATTGTGGCCTTTTTCTCCTTCGGCGGGGCACTGTGCGTGGAAAGCGTAGACAAG
GAGATGCAGGTATTGGTGAGTCGGATCGCAGCTTGGATGGCCACTTACCTGAATGACCACCTAGAGCCTT
GGATCCAGGAGAACGGCGGCTGGGATACTTTTGTGGAACTCTATGGGAACAATGCAGCAGCCGAGAGCCG
AAAGGGCCAGGAACGCTTCAACCGCTGGTTCCTGACGGGCATGACTGTGGCCGGCGTGGTTCTGCTGGGC
TCACTCTTCAGTCGGAAATGAGTTTAAACGCGTCGACAATCAACCTCTGGATTACAAAATTTGTGAAAGA
TTGACTGGTATTCTTAACTATGTTGCTCCTTTTACGCTATGTGGATACGCTGCTTTAATGCCTTTGTATC
ATGCTATTGCTTCCCGTATGGCTTTCATTTTCTCCTCCTTGTATAAATCCTGGTTGCTGTCTCTTTATGA
GGAGTTGTGGCCCGTTGTCAGGCAACGTGGCGTGGTGTGCACTGTGTTTGCTGACGCAACCCCCACTGGT
TGGGGCATTGCCACCACCTGTCAGCTCCTTTCCGGGACTTTCGCTTTCCCCCTCCCTATTGCCACGGCGG
AACTCATCGCCGCCTGCCTTGCCCGCTGCTGGACAGGGGCTCGGCTGTTGGGCACTGACAATTCCGTGGT
GTTGTCGGGGAAGCTGACGTCCTTTCCATGGCTGCTCGCCTGTGTTGCCACCTGGATTCTGCGCGGGACG
TCCTTCTGCTACGTCCCTTCGGCCCTCAATCCAGCGGACCTTCCTTCCCGCGGCCTGCTGCCGGCTCTGC
GGCCTCTTCCGCGTCTTCGCCTTCGCCCTCAGACGAGTCGGATCTCCCTTTGGGCGGATCCAGACATGAT
AAGATACATTGATGAGTTTGGACAAACCACAACTAGAATGCAGTGAAAAAAATGCTTTATTTGTGAAATT
TGTGATGCTATTGCTTTATTTGTAACCATTATAAGCTGCAATAAACAAGTTAACAACAACAATTGCATTC
ATTTTATGTTTCAGGTTCAGGGGGAGGTGTGGGAGGTTTTTTAAAGCAAGTAAAACCTCTACAAATGTGG
TATGGCTGATTATGATCCGGCTGCCTCGCGCGTTTCGGTGATGACGGTGAAAACCTCTGACACATGCAGC
TCCCGGAGACGGTCACAGCTTGTCTGTAAGCGGATGCCGGGAGCAGACAAGCCCGTCAGGGCGCGTCAGC
GGGTGTTGGCGGGTGTCGGGGCGCAGCCATGAGGTCGACTCTAGAGGATCGATCCCCGCCCCGGACGAAC
TAAACCTGACTACGACATCTCTGCCCCTTCTTCGCGGGGCAGTGCATGTAATCCCTTCAGTTGGTTGGTA
CAACTTGCCAACTGGGCCCTGTTCCACATGTGACACGGGGGGGGACCAAACACAAAGGGGTTCTCTGACT
GTAGTTGACATCCTTATAAATGGATGTGCACATTTGCCAACACTGAGTGGCTTTCATCCTGGAGCAGACT
TTGCAGTCTGTGGACTGCAACACAACATTGCCTTTATGTGTAACTCTTGGCTGAAGCTCTTACACCAATG
CTGGGGGACATGTACCTCCCAGGGGCCCAGGAAGACTACGGGAGGCTACACCAACGTCAATCAGAGGGGC
CTGTGTAGCTACCGATAAGCGGACCCTCAAGAGGGCATTAGCAATAGTGTTTATAAGGCCCCCTTGTTAA
CCCTAAACGGGTAGCATATGCTTCCCGGGTAGTAGTATATACTATCCAGACTAACCCTAATTCAATAGCA
TATGTTACCCAACGGGAAGCATATGCTATCGAATTAGGGTTAGTAAAAGGGTCCTAAGGAACAGCGATAT
CTCCCACCCCATGAGCTGTCACGGTTTTATTTACATGGGGTCAGGATTCCACGAGGGTAGTGAACCATTT
TAGTCACAAGGGCAGTGGCTGAAGATCAAGGAGCGGGCAGTGAACTCTCCTGAATCTTCGCCTGCTTCTT
CATTCTCCTTCGTTTAGCTAATAGAATAACTGCTGAGTTGTGAACAGTAAGGTGTATGTGAGGTGCTCGA
AAACAAGGTTTCAGGTGACGCCCCCAGAATAAAATTTGGACGGGGGGTTCAGTGGTGGCATTGTGCTATG
ACACCAATATAACCCTCACAAACCCCTTGGGCAATAAATACTAGTGTAGGAATGAAACATTCTGAATATC
TTTAACAATAGAAATCCATGGGGTGGGGACAAGCCGTAAAGACTGGATGTCCATCTCACACGAATTTATG
GCTATGGGCAACACATAATCCTAGTGCAATATGATACTGGGGTTATTAAGATGTGTCCCAGGCAGGGACC
AAGACAGGTGAACCATGTTGTTACACTCTATTTGTAACAAGGGGAAAGAGAGTGGACGCCGACAGCAGCG
GACTCCACTGGTTGTCTCTAACACCCCCGAAAATTAAACGGGGCTCCACGCCAATGGGGCCCATAAACAA
AGACAAGTGGCCACTCTTTTTTTTGAAATTGTGGAGTGGGGGCACGCGTCAGCCCCCACACGCCGCCCTG
CGGTTTTGGACTGTAAAATAAGGGTGTAATAACTTGGCTGATTGTAACCCCGCTAACCACTGCGGTCAAA
CCACTTGCCCACAAAACCACTAATGGCACCCCGGGGAATACCTGCATAAGTAGGTGGGCGGGCCAAGATA
GGGGCGCGATTGCTGCGATCTGGAGGACAAATTACACACACTTGCGCCTGAGCGCCAAGCACAGGGTTGT
TGGTCCTCATATTCACGAGGTCGCTGAGAGCACGGTGGGCTAATGTTGCCATGGGTAGCATATACTACCC
AAATATCTGGATAGCATATGCTATCCTAATCTATATCTGGGTAGCATAGGCTATCCTAATCTATATCTGG
GTAGCATATGCTATCCTAATCTATATCTGGGTAGTATATGCTATCCTAATTTATATCTGGGTAGCATAGG
CTATCCTAATCTATATCTGGGTAGCATATGCTATCCTAATCTATATCTGGGTAGTATATGCTATCCTAAT
CTGTATCCGGGTAGCATATGCTATCCTAATAGAGATTAGGGTAGTATATGCTATCCTAATTTATATCTGG
GTAGCATATACTACCCAAATATCTGGATAGCATATGCTATCCTAATCTATATCTGGGTAGCATATGCTAT
CCTAATCTATATCTGGGTAGCATAGGCTATCCTAATCTATATCTGGGTAGCATATGCTATCCTAATCTAT
ATCTGGGTAGTATATGCTATCCTAATTTATATCTGGGTAGCATAGGCTATCCTAATCTATATCTGGGTAG
CATATGCTATCCTAATCTATATCTGGGTAGTATATGCTATCCTAATCTGTATCCGGGTAGCATATGCTAT
CCTCATGCATATACAGTCAGCATATGATACCCAGTAGTAGAGTGGGAGTGCTATCCTTTGCATATGCCGC
CACCTCCCAAGGGGGCGTGAATTTTCGCTGCTTGTCCTTTTCCTGCTGGTTGCTCCCATTCTTAGGTGAA
TTTAAGGAGGCCAGGCTAAAGCCGTCGCATGTCTGATTGCTCACCAGGTAAATGTCGCTAATGTTTTCCA
ACGCGAGAAGGTGTTGAGCGCGGAGCTGAGTGACGTGACAACATGGGTATGCCCAATTGCCCCATGTTGG
GAGGACGAAAATGGTGACAAGACAGATGGCCAGAAATACACCAACAGCACGCATGATGTCTACTGGGGAT
TTATTCTTTAGTGCGGGGGAATACACGGCTTTTAATACGATTGAGGGCGTCTCCTAACAAGTTACATCAC
TCCTGCCCTTCCTCACCCTCATCTCCATCACCTCCTTCATCTCCGTCATCTCCGTCATCACCCTCCGCGG
CAGCCCCTTCCACCATAGGTGGAAACCAGGGAGGCAAATCTACTCCATCGTCAAAGCTGCACACAGTCAC
CCTGATATTGCAGGTAGGAGCGGGCTTTGTCATAACAAGGTCCTTAATCGCATCCTTCAAAACCTCAGCA
AATATATGAGTTTGTAAAAAGACCATGAAATAACAGACAATGGACTCCCTTAGCGGGCCAGGTTGTGGGC
CGGGTCCAGGGGCCATTCCAAAGGGGAGACGACTCAATGGTGTAAGACGACATTGTGGAATAGCAAGGGC
AGTTCCTCGCCTTAGGTTGTAAAGGGAGGTCTTACTACCTCCATATACGAACACACCGGCGACCCAAGTT
CCTTCGTCGGTAGTCCTTTCTACGTGACTCCTAGCCAGGAGAGCTCTTAAACCTTCTGCAATGTTCTCAA
ATTTCGGGTTGGAACCTCCTTGACCACGATGCTTTCCAAACCACCCTCCTTTTTTGCGCCTGCCTCCATC
ACCCTGACCCCGGGGTCCAGTGCTTGGGCCTTCTCCTGGGTCATCTGCGGGGCCCTGCTCTATCGCTCCC
GGGGGCACGTCAGGCTCACCATCTGGGCCACCTTCTTGGTGGTATTCAAAATAATCGGCTTCCCCTACAG
GGTGGAAAAATGGCCTTCTACCTGGAGGGGGCCTGCGCGGTGGAGACCCGGATGATGATGACTGACTACT
GGGACTCCTGGGCCTCTTTTCTCCACGTCCACGACCTCTCCCCCTGGCTCTTTCACGACTTCCCCCCCTG
GCTCTTTCACGTCCTCTACCCCGGCGGCCTCCACTACCTCCTCGACCCCGGCCTCCACTACCTCCTCGAC
CCCGGCCTCCACTGCCTCCTCGACCCCGGCCTCCACCTCCTGCTCCTGCCCCTCCTGCTCCTGCCCCTCC
TCCTGCTCCTGCCCCTCCTGCCCCTCCTGCTCCTGCCCCTCCTSCCCCTCCTSCTCCTSCCCCTCCTSCC
CCTCCTGCTCCTSCCCCTCCTSCCCCTCCTCCTGCTCCTSCCCCTCCTSCCCCTCCTCCTSCTCCTSCCC
CTCCTSCCCCTCCTSCTCCTSCCCCTCCTSCCCCTCCTGCTCCTGCCCCTCCTGCCCCTCCTGCTCCTGC
CCCTCCTSCTCCTSCCCCTCCTSCTCCTGCCCCTCCTSCTCCTSCCCCTCCTSCCCCTCCTSCCCCTCCT
CCTSCTCCTSCCCCTCCTSCTCCTSCCCCTCCTGCCCCTCCTSCCCCTCCTSCTCCTSCCCCTCCTCCTS
CTCCTSCCCCTCCTSCCCCTCCTSCCCCTCCTCCTSCTCCTSCCCCTCCTSCCCCTCCTCCTSCTCCTGC
CCCTCCTCCTSCTCCTSCCCCTCCTSCCCCTCCTSCCCCTCCTCCTCCTCCTSCCCCTCCTCCCCCTCCT
CCTSCTCCTSCCCCTCCTCCTSCTCCTSCCCCTCCTSCCCCTCCTSCCCCTCCTCCTSCTCCTSCCCCTC
CTCCTSCTCCTSCCCCTCCTSCCCCTCCTSCCCCTCCTGCCCCTCCTCCTGCTCCTGCCCCTCCTCCTGC
TCCTGCCCCTCCTGCTCCTGCCCCTCCCGCTCCTGCTCCTGCTCCTGTTCCACCGTGGGTCCCTTTGCAG
CCAATGCAACTTGGACGTTTTTGGGGTCTCCGGACACCATCTCTATGTCTTGGCCCTGATCCTGAGCCGC
CCGGGGCTCCTGGTCTTCCGCCTCCTCGTCCTCGTCCTCTTCCCCGTCCTCGTCCATGGTTATCACCCCC
TCTTCTTTGAGGTCCACTGCCGCCGGAGCCTTCTGGTCCAGATGTGTCTCCCTTCTCTCCTAGGCCATTT
CCAGGTCCTGTACCTGGCCCCTCGTCAGACATGATTCACACTAAAAGAGATCAATAGACATCTTTATTAG
ACGACGCTCAGTGAATACAGGGAGTGCAGACTCCTGCCCCCTCCAACAGCCCCCCCACCCTCATCCCCTT
CATGGTCGCTGTCAGACAGATCCAGGTCTGAAAATTCCCCATCCTCCGAACCATCCTCGTCCTCATCACC
AATTACTCGCAGCCCGGAAAACTCCCGCTGAACATCCTCAAGATTTGCGTCCTGAGCCTCAAGCCAGGCC
TCAAATTCCTCGTCCCCCTTTTTGCTGGACGGTAGGGATGGGGATTCTCGGGACCCCTCCTCTTCCTCTT
CAAGGTCACCAGACAGAGATGCTACTGGGGCAACGGAAGAAAAGCTGGGTGCGGCCTGTGAGGATCAGCT
TATCGATGATAAGCTGTCAAACATGAGAATTCTTGAAGACGAAAGGGCCTCGTGATACGCCTATTTTTAT
AGGTTAATGTCATGATAATAATGGTTTCTTAGACGTCAGGTGGCACTTTTCGGGGAAATGTGCGCGGAAC
CCCTATTTGTTTATTTTTCTAAATACATTCAAATATGTATCCGCTCATGAGACAATAACCCTGATAAATG
CTTCAATAATATTGAAAAAGGAAGAGTATGAGTATTCAACATTTCCGTGTCGCCCTTATTCCCTTTTTTG
CGGCATTTTGCCTTCCTGTTTTTGCTCACCCAGAAACGCTGGTGAAAGTAAAAGATGCTGAAGATCAGTT
GGGTGCACGAGTGGGTTACATCGAACTGGATCTCAACAGCGGTAAGATCCTTGAGAGTTTTCGCCCCGAA
GAACGTTTTCCAATGATGAGCACTTTTAAAGTTCTGCTATGTGGCGCGGTATTATCCCGTGTTGACGCCG
GGCAAGAGCAACTCGGTCGCCGCATACACTATTCTCAGAATGACTTGGTTGAGTACTCACCAGTCACAGA
AAAGCATCTTACGGATGGCATGACAGTAAGAGAATTATGCAGTGCTGCCATAACCATGAGTGATAACACT
GCGGCCAACTTACTTCTGACAACGATCGGAGGACCGAAGGAGCTAACCGCTTTTTTGCACAACATGGGGG
ATCATGTAACTCGCCTTGATCGTTGGGAACCGGAGCTGAATGAAGCCATACCAAACGACGAGCGTGACAC
CACGATGCCTGCAGCAATGGCAACAACGTTGCGCAAACTATTAACTGGCGAACTACTTACTCTAGCTTCC
CGGCAACAATTAATAGACTGGATGGAGGCGGATAAAGTTGCAGGACCACTTCTGCGCTCGGCCCTTCCGG
CTGGCTGGTTTATTGCTGATAAATCTGGAGCCGGTGAGCGTGGGTCTCGCGGTATCATTGCAGCACTGGG
GCCAGATGGTAAGCCCTCCCGTATCGTAGTTATCTACACGACGGGGAGTCAGGCAACTATGGATGAACGA
AATAGACAGATCGCTGAGATAGGTGCCTCACTGATTAAGCATTGGTAACTGTCAGACCAAGTTTACTCAT
ATATACTTTAGATTGATTTAAAACTTCATTTTTAATTTAAAAGGATCTAGGTGAAGATCCTTTTTGATAA
TCTCATGACCAAAATCCCTTAACGTGAGTTTTCGTTCCACTGAGCGTCAGACCCCGTAGAAAAGATCAAA
GGATCTTCTTGAGATCCTTTTTTTCTGCGCGTAATCTGCTGCTTGCAAACAAAAAAACCACCGCTACCAG
CGGTGGTTTGTTTGCCGGATCAAGAGCTACCAACTCTTTTTCCGAAGGTAACTGGCTTCAGCAGAGCGCA
GATACCAAATACTGTCCTTCTAGTGTAGCCGTAGTTAGGCCACCACTTCAAGAACTCTGTAGCACCGCCT
ACATACCTCGCTCTGCTAATCCTGTTACCAGTGGCTGCTGCCAGTGGCGATAAGTCGTGTCTTACCGGGT
TGGACTCAAGACGATAGTTACCGGATAAGGCGCAGCGGTCGGGCTGAACGGGGGGTTCGTGCACACAGCC
CAGCTTGGAGCGAACGACCTACACCGAACTGAGATACCTACAGCGTGAGCTATGAGAAAGCGCCACGCTT
CCCGAAGGGAGAAAGGCGGACAGGTATCCGGTAAGCGGCAGGGTCGGAACAGGAGAGCGCACGAGGGAGC
TTCCAGGGGGAAACGCCTGGTATCTTTATAGTCCTGTCGGGTTTCGCCACCTCTGACTTGAGCGTCGATT
TTTGTGATGCTCGTCAGGGGGGCGGAGCCTATGGAAAAACGCCAGCAACGCGGCCTTTTTACGGTTCCTG
GCCTTTTGCTGGCCTTGAAGCTGTCCCTGATGGTCGTCATCTACCTGCCTGGACAGCATGGCCTGCAACG
CGGGCATCCCGATGCCGCCGGAAGCGAGAAGAATCATAATGGGGAAGGCCATCCAGCCTCGCGTCGCGAG
CTAGCTGCA
