>Addgene plasmid #64123 | GBX | depositor partial sequence | sequence record 107524 | GFP-2A-BCL-XL
ATGGTGAGCAAGGGCGAGGAGCTGTTCACCGGGGTGGTGCCCATCCTGGTCGAGCTGGACGGCGACGTAA
ACGGCCACAAGTTCAGCGTGTCCGGCGAGGGCGAGGGCGATGCCACCTACGGCAAGCTGACCCTGAAGTT
CATCTGCACCACCGGCAAGCTGCCCGTGCCCTGGCCCACCCTCGTGACCACCCTGACCTACGGCGTGCAG
TGCTTCAGCCGCTACCCCGACCACATGAAGCAGCACGACTTCTTCAAGTCCGCCATGCCCGAAGGCTACG
TCCAGGAGCGCACCATCTTCTTCAAGGACGACGGCAACTACAAGACCCGCGCCGAGGTGAAGTTCGAGGG
CGACACCCTGGTGAACCGCATCGAGCTGAAGGGCATCGACTTCAAGGAGGACGGCAACATCCTGGGGCAC
AAGCTGGAGTACAACTACAACAGCCACAACGTCTATATCATGGCCGACAAGCAGAAGAACGGCATCAAGG
TGAACTTCAAGATCCGCCACAACATCGAGGACGGCAGCGTGCAGCTCGCCGACCACTACCAGCAGAACAC
CCCCATCGGCGACGGCCCCGTGCTGCTGCCCGACAACCACTACCTGAGCACCCAGTCCGCCCTGAGCAAA
GACCCCAACGAGAAGCGCGATCACATGGTCCTGCTGGAGTTCGTGACCGCCGCCGGGATCACTCTCGGCA
TGGACGAGCTGTACAAGGGATCCGGAGCCACGAACTTCTCTCTGTTAAAGCAAGCAGGAGACGTGGAAGA
AAACCCCGGTCCTATGTCTCAGAGCAACCGGGAGCTGGTGGTTGACTTTCTCTCCTACAAGCTTTCCCAG
AAAGGATACAGCTGGAGTCAGTTTAGTGATGTGGAAGAGAACAGGACTGAGGCCCCAGAAGGGACTGAAT
CGGAGATGGAGACCCCCAGTGCCATCAATGGCAACCCATCCTGGCACCTGGCAGACAGCCCCGCGGTGAA
TGGAGCCACTGGCCACAGCAGCAGTTTGGATGCCCGGGAGGTGATCCCCATGGCAGCAGTAAAGCAAGCG
CTGAGGGAGGCAGGCGACGAGTTTGAACTGCGGTACCGGCGGGCATTCAGTGACCTGACATCCCAGCTCC
ACATCACCCCAGGGACAGCATATCAGAGCTTTGAACAGGTAGTGAATGAACTCTTCCGGGATGGGGTAAA
CTGGGGTCGCATTGTGGCCTTTTTCTCCTTCGGCGGGGCACTGTGCGTGGAAAGCGTAGACAAGGAGATG
CAGGTATTGGTGAGTCGGATCGCAGCTTGGATGGCCACTTACCTGAATGACCACCTAGAGCCTTGGATCC
AGGAGAACGGCGGCTGGGATACTTTTGTGGAACTCTATGGGAACAATGCAGCAGCCGAGAGCCGAAAGGG
CCAGGAACGCTTCAACCGCTGGTTCCTGACGGGCATGACTGTGGCCGGCGTGGTTCTGCTGGGCTCACTC
TTCAGTCGGAAATGA
