>Addgene plasmid #64123 | GBX | addgene partial sequence | sequence record 121403 | SFFV-2F 5'-AGGCATGGAAAAATACCAAA-3'
GGGCGGGTACATGAAAATAGCTAACGTTGGGCCAAACAGGATATCTGCGGTGAGCAGTTTCGGCCCCGGC
CCGGGGCCAAGAACAGATGGTCACCGCAGTTTCGGCCCCGGCCCGAGGCCAAGAACAGATGGTCCCCAGA
TATGGCCCAACCCTCAGCAGTTTCTTAAGACCCATCAGATGTTTCCAGGCTCCCCCAAGGACCTGAAATG
ACCCTGCGCCTTATTTGAATTAACCAATCAGCCTGCTTCTCGCTTCTGTTCGCGCGCTTCTGCTTCCCGA
GCTCTATAAAAGAGCTCACAACCCCTCACTCGGCGCGCCAGTCCTCCGACAGACTGAGTCGCCCGGGTAC
CGCGCTAGCGCCAGCATGGTGAGCAAGGGCGAGGAGCTGTTCACCGGGGTGGTGCCCATCCTGGTCGAGC
TGGACGGCGACGTAAACGGCCACAAGTTCAGCGTGTCCGGCGAGGGCGAGGGCGATGCCACCTACGGCAA
GCTGACCCTGAAGTTCATCTGCACCACCGGCAAGCTGCCCGTGCCCTGGCCCACCCTCGTGACCACCCTG
ACCTACGGCGTGCAGTGCTTCAGCCGCTACCCCGACCACATGAAGCAGCACGACTTCTTCAAGTCCGCCA
TGCCCGAAGGCTACGTCCAGGAGCGCACCATCTTCTTCAAGGACGACGGCAACTACAAGACCCGCGCCGA
GGTGAAGTTCGAGGGCGACACCCTGGTGAACCGCATCGAGCTGAAGGGCATCGACTTCAAGGAGGACGGC
AACATCCTGGGGCACAAGCTGGAGTACAACTACAACAGCCACAACGTCTA
