>Addgene plasmid #64123 | GBX | addgene partial sequence | sequence record 121405 | SFFV-3F 5'-TAACCAATCAGCCTGCTTCT-3'
CTTCCGAGCTCTATAAAAGAGCTCACAACCCCTCACTCGGCGCGCCAGTCCTCCGACAGACTGAGTCGCC
CGGGTACCGCGCTAGCGCCAGCATGGTGAGCAAGGGCGAGGAGCTGTTCACCGGGGTGGTGCCCATCCTG
GTCGAGCTGGACGGCGACGTAAACGGCCACAAGTTCAGCGTGTCCGGCGAGGGCGAGGGCGATGCCACCT
ACGGCAAGCTGACCCTGAAGTTCATCTGCACCACCGGCAAGCTGCCCGTGCCCTGGCCCACCCTCGTGAC
CACCCTGACCTACGGCGTGCAGTGCTTCAGCCGCTACCCCGACCACATGAAGCAGCACGACTTCTTCAAG
TCCGCCATGCCCGAAGGCTACGTCCAGGAGCGCACCATCTTCTTCAAGGACGACGGCAACTACAAGACCC
GCGCCGAGGTGAAGTTCGAGGGCGACACCCTGGTGAACCGCATCGAGCTGAAGGGCATCGACTTCAAGGA
GGACGGCAACATCCTGGGGCACAAGCTGGAGTACAACTACAACAGCCACAACGTCTATATCATGGCCGAC
AAGCAGAAGAACGGCATCAAGGTGAACTTCAAGATCCGCCACAACATCGAGGACGGCAGCGTGCAGCTCG
CCGACCACTACCAGCAGAACACCCCCATCGGCGACGGCCCCGTGCTGCTGCCCGACAACCACTACCTGAG
CACCCAGTCCGCCCTGAGCAAAGACCCCAACGAGAAGCGCGATCACATGGTCCTGCTGGAGTTCGTGACC
GCCGCCGGGATCACTCTCGGCATGGACGAGCTGTACAAGGGATCCGGAGCCACGAACTTCTCTCTGTTAA
AGCAAGCAGGAGACGTGGAAGAAAACCCCGGTCCTATGTCTCAGAGCAACCG
